Addgene plasmid #16987: XP4 Xwnt-5A
Depositing lab: Randall Moon. Depositing organization: University of Washington.
Backbone
  Vector backbone: pGem
  Backbone size w/o insert (bp): 2900
  Vector type: Bacterial Expression
Growth in bacteria
  Bacterial resistance: Ampicillin, 100 μg/mL
  Growth temperature: 37°C
  Growth strain: DH5alpha
  Copy number: High Copy
Gene/Insert
  Gene/Insert name: Xwnt-5A (alt name: Wnt-5A)
  Species: X. laevis (frog)
  Insert size (bp): 380
  Entrez Gene: wnt5a.L (a.k.a. Xwnt-5A, wnt-5a, wnt5a-a, wnt5a-b)
  Cloning method: Restriction Enzyme; 5′ cloning site EcoRI (not destroyed); 3′ cloning site XbaI (not destroyed)
  Sequencing primers: 5′ T7; 3′ SP6
Terms and licenses: Academic/Nonprofit Terms; Industry Terms: Not Available to Industry
Depositor comments: Insert: PCR clone with wnt primers. Insert size: 380 bp. Probe cut with BamH1 and transcribe with SP6. Plasmid History: Constructed by Jan Christian and Randall Moon. Note for Use: Cut with BamH1, transcribe with SP6, yielding 165 nt probe, 142 nt protected fragment. Hybridize 45 degrees C with 50,000 cpm probe (higher probe yields unacceptable background). Run 8% sequencing gel 1.5 hours.
How to cite: XP4 Xwnt-5A was a gift from Randall Moon (Addgene plasmid # 16987 ; http://n2t.net/addgene:16987 ; RRID:Addgene_16987)
