[The description below was written by a language model from this plasmid's Addgene catalogue record.]
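Description:
XP4 Xwnt-5A is a small pGem-based cloning and in vitro transcription plasmid carrying a partial cDNA fragment of the Xenopus laevis Wnt-5A gene (wnt5a.L). The backbone is about 2.9 kb, is maintained at high copy number in standard E. coli cloning strains, and is selected with ampicillin. Although catalogued as a bacterial expression vector, nothing in the record suggests that it is meant to produce protein. The insert is only about 380 bp, was obtained by PCR with Wnt primers, and therefore represents a short segment of the coding region rather than a full-length open reading frame. It was cloned between EcoRI at the 5′ end and XbaI at the 3′ end, and both sites remain intact, so the fragment can be excised again.

The insert is flanked by T7 and SP6 sites, listed in the record as the 5′ and 3′ sequencing primers respectively. In pGem-type vectors these are opposing phage RNA polymerase promoters that allow run-off transcription of either strand. According to the depositor notes, the plasmid serves as a template for an antisense riboprobe. Linearising with BamHI and transcribing with SP6 gives a probe of about 165 nucleotides, of which about 142 nucleotides are protected by the endogenous Xwnt-5A transcript. This difference between probe and protected fragment is characteristic of RNase protection assays, in which the shorter protected product is distinguished from undigested probe on a denaturing gel. The construct is thus a tool for detecting and quantifying Xwnt-5A mRNA in frog embryos or tissues. No annotated feature table was supplied, so the exact positions of the elements are not recorded.
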