>Addgene plasmid #16987 | XP4 Xwnt-5A | addgene partial sequence | sequence record 23226 | T7 5'-TAATACGACTCACTATAGGG-3'
TGGAGTCTCCGGTTCCTGTAGCCTTAAAACCTGTTGGCTCCAGCTGGCGGACTTCCGCAAGGTAGGGGAT
CTCTTAAAGGAGAAATACGACAGTGCGGCGGCCATGAAGCTGAACACCAGAGGGAAATTAGTGCAAGTCA
ACAACAAGTTTAACTCGCCCACCATGAACGATCTGGTTTACATCGACCCCAGCCCGGATTACTGTGTGCA
CAATGAAAGTACCGGATCCTTGGGGACCCAGGGCAGGCTATGCAATAAAACGTCCGAGGGGATGGACGGA
TGTGAGCTCATGTGCTGTGGAAGGGGCTACGACCAGTTCAAAACGGTACAGACTGAGAGGTGTCACTGCA
AATTCCACTGGTGCTGCTCTAGAGTCGACCTGCAGGCATGCAAGCTTGTATTCTATAGTGTCACCTAAAT
CGTATGTGTATGATACATAAGGTTATGTATTAATTGTAGCCGCGTTCTAACGACAATATGTACAAGCCTA
ATTGTGTAGCATCTGGCTTACTGAAGCAGACCCTATCATCTCTCTCGTAAACTGCCGTCAGAGTCGGTTT
GGTTGGACGAACCTTCTGAGTTTCTGGTAACGCCGTCCCGCACCCGGAAATGGTCAGCGAACCAATCAGC
AGGGTCATCGCTAGCCAGATCCTCTACGCCGGACGCATCGTGGCCGGCATCACCGGCGCCACAGGTGCGG
TTGCTGGCGCCTATATCGCCGACATCACCGATGGGGAAGATCGGGCTCGCCCCTTCGGGCTCATGAGCGC
